Addgene plasmid #13648: pGEX2T E7 Q
Depositing lab: Karl Munger. Depositing organization: National Cancer Institute (NCI). Publication: The human papillomavirus E7 oncoprotein and the cellular transcription factor E2F bind to separate sites on the retinoblastoma tumor suppressor protein. Wu EW, Clemens KE, Heck DV, Munger K. J Virol. 1993 Apr . 67(4):2402-7. PubMed 8445736.
Backbone
  Vector backbone: pGEX2T
  Backbone manufacturer: Amersham
  Backbone size w/o insert (bp): 4900
  Vector type: Bacterial Expression
Growth in bacteria
  Bacterial resistance: Ampicillin, 100 μg/mL
  Growth temperature: 37°C
  Growth strain: DH5alpha
  Copy number: High Copy
Gene/Insert
  Gene/Insert name: HPV 16 E7 Q mutant (alt name: HPV 16 E7)
  Species: H. sapiens (human)
  Insert size (bp): 300
  Mutation: aa 30-37 changed from DSSEEEDE to QSSQQQQQ.
  GenBank ID: AY089955
  Entrez Gene: E7 (a.k.a. HpV16gp2)
  Tag / fusion protein: GST (N terminal on backbone)
  Cloning method: Restriction Enzyme; 5′ cloning site BamH1 (not destroyed); 3′ cloning site EcoR1 (not destroyed)
  Sequencing primers: 5′ Amersham pGEX 5'; 3′ Amersham pGEX 3'
Terms and licenses: Academic/Nonprofit Terms; Industry Terms: Not Available to Industry
How to cite: pGEX2T E7 Q was a gift from Karl Munger (Addgene plasmid # 13648 ; http://n2t.net/addgene:13648 ; RRID:Addgene_13648)
