[The description below was written by a language model from this plasmid's Addgene catalogue record and pLannotate feature annotations shown in this document.]
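Description:
pGEX2T E7 Q is a bacterial expression plasmid built on the pGEX2T backbone for producing a mutant form of the human papillomavirus type 16 E7 oncoprotein as a glutathione S-transferase fusion in E. coli. It replicates from a high-copy ColE1/pMB1-type origin and is selected with ampicillin through the β-lactamase gene. The sequenced plasmid is about 5.2 kb, consistent with a roughly 4.9 kb backbone carrying a roughly 300 bp insert. The catalogue lists the insert species as human, but the gene is viral in origin.

Expression is driven by the tac promoter, a strong trp/lac hybrid, followed by a lac operator. The plasmid also carries its own lacI gene, so transcription is held off by lac repressor until it is induced with IPTG. The Schistosoma japonicum GST coding sequence lies directly downstream of the promoter, and the E7 open reading frame is cloned in frame after it between BamHI and EcoRI sites, both retained, giving an N-terminal GST tag. The remaining annotated elements (rop and bom fragments, a lac promoter/lacZα segment and a small yciV fragment) are backbone remnants rather than functional payload.

In the "Q" mutant, residues 30–37 are changed from DSSEEEDE to QSSQQQQQ, replacing the acidic residues of this stretch with glutamines while keeping the two serines. The GST fusion allows affinity capture on glutathione resin. The associated publication examined how E7 and the cellular transcription factor E2F bind the retinoblastoma tumor suppressor protein, so the construct is suited to in vitro binding and pull-down comparisons of this mutant with wild-type E7.
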