Features (pLannotate 1.2.2; 17 found; start..end, strand, type, name):
      1..29      +  promoter       tac promoter: strong E. coli promoter; hybrid between the trp and lac UV5 promoters
     37..53      +  protein_bind   lac operator: The lac repressor binds to the lac operator to inhibit transcription in E. coli. This inhibition can be relieved by adding lactose or isopropyl-β-D-thiogalactopyranoside (IPTG). lac repressor encoded by lacI
     76..729     +  CDS            GST26_SCHJA: Experimental evidence at protein level: Swiss-Prot protein existence level 1. GST isoenzymes appear to play a central role in the parasite detoxification system. Other functions are also suspected including a role in increasing the solubility of haematin in the parasite gut. From Schistosoma japonicum (Blood fluke).
    757..1050    +  CDS            E7: VE7_HPV16 - Experimental evidence at protein level: Swiss-Prot protein existence level 1. Plays a role in viral genome replication by driving entry of quiescent cells into the cell cycle. Stimulation of progression from G1 to S phase allows the virus to efficiently use the cellular DNA replicating machinery to achieve viral genome replication. E7 protein has both transforming and trans-activating activities. Induces the disassembly of the E2F1 transcription factor from RB1, with subsequent transcriptional activation of E2F1-regulated S-phase genes. Interferes with host histone deacetylation me
   1079..1118    +  CDS            rop (fragment): Rop protein, which maintains plasmids at low copy number; rop
   1220..1260    +  misc_feature   bom (fragment): basis of mobility region from pBR322
   1365..1469    +  promoter       AmpR promoter: bla
   1470..2330    +  CDS            AmpR: β-lactamase; bla; confers resistance to ampicillin, carbenicillin, and related antibiotics
   2501..3089    +  rep_origin     ori: high-copy-number ColE1/pMB1/pBR322/pUC origin of replication
   3275..3326    -  misc_feature   bom (fragment): basis of mobility region from pBR322
   3333..3410    +  promoter       lacI promoter: lacI
   3411..4493    +  CDS            lacI: lac repressor; lacI; The lac repressor binds to the lac operator to inhibit transcription in E. coli. This inhibition can be relieved by adding lactose or isopropyl-β-D-thiogalactopyranoside (IPTG).
   4506..4527    +  protein_bind   CAP binding site: CAP binding activates transcription in the presence of cAMP. E. coli catabolite activator protein
   4542..4572    +  promoter       lac promoter: promoter for the E. coli lac operon
   4580..4596    +  protein_bind   lac operator: The lac repressor binds to the lac operator to inhibit transcription in E. coli. This inhibition can be relieved by adding lactose or isopropyl-β-D-thiogalactopyranoside (IPTG). lac repressor encoded by lacI
   4616..4789    +  CDS            lacZα: LacZα fragment of β-galactosidase; lacZ fragment
   5053..5169    -  CDS            yciV (fragment): RNAAM_ECOLI - Also known as trpH From Escherichia coli (strain K12).
>Addgene plasmid #13648 | pGEX2T E7 Q | addgene full sequence | sequence record 443105 | Addgene NGS Result
TTGACAATTAATCATCGGCTCGTATAATGTGTGGAATTGTGAGCGGATAACAATTTCACACAGGAAACAG
TATTCATGTCCCCTATACTAGGTTATTGGAAAATTAAGGGCCTTGTGCAACCCACTCGACTTCTTTTGGA
ATATCTTGAAGAAAAATATGAAGAGCATTTGTATGAGCGCGATGAAGGTGATAAATGGCGAAACAAAAAG
TTTGAATTGGGTTTGGAGTTTCCCAATCTTCCTTATTATATTGATGGTGATGTTAAATTAACACAGTCTA
TGGCCATCATACGTTATATAGCTGACAAGCACAACATGTTGGGTGGTTGTCCAAAAGAGCGTGCAGAGAT
TTCAATGCTTGAAGGAGCGGTTTTGGATATTAGATACGGTGTTTCGAGAATTGCATATAGTAAAGACTTT
GAAACTCTCAAAGTTGATTTTCTTAGCAAGCTACCTGAAATGCTGAAAATGTTCGAAGATCGTTTATGTC
ATAAAACATATTTAAATGGTGATCATGTAACCCATCCTGACTTCATGTTGTATGACGCTCTTGATGTTGT
TTTATACATGGACCCAATGTGCCTGGATGCGTTCCCAAAATTAGTTTGTTTTAAAAAACGTATTGAAGCT
ATCCCACAAATTGATAAGTACTTGAAATCCAGCAAGTATATAGCATGGCCTTTGCAGGGCTGGCAAGCCA
CGTTTGGTGGTGGCGACCATCCTCCAAAATCGGATCTGGTTCCGCGTGGATCCACCATGCATGGAGATAC
ACCTACATTGCATGAATATATGTTAGATTTGCAACCAGAGACAACTGATCTCTACTGTTATGAGCAATTA
AATCAGAGCTCACAGCAGCAGCAGCAAATAGATGGTCCAGCTGGACAAGCAGAACCGGACAGAGCCCATT
ACAATATTGTAACCTTTTGTTGCAAGTGTGACTCTACGCTTCGGTTGTGCGTACAAAGCACACACGTAGA
CATTCGTACTTTGGAAGACCTGTTAATGGGCACACTAGGAATTGTGTGCCCCATCTGTTCTCAGAAACCA
TAAGAATTCATCGTGACTGACTGACGATCTGCCTCGCGCGTTTCGGTGATGACGGTGAAAACCTCTGACA
CATGCAGCTCCCGGAGACGGTCACAGCTTGTCTGTAAGCGGATGCCGGGAGCAGACAAGCCCGTCAGGGC
GCGTCAGCGGGTGTTGGCGGGTGTCGGGGCGCAGCCATGACCCAGTCACGTAGCGATAGCGGAGTGTATA
ATTCTTGAAGACGAAAGGGCCTCGTGATACGCCTATTTTTATAGGTTAATGTCATGATAATAATGGTTTC
TTAGACGTCAGGTGGCACTTTTCGGGGAAATGTGCGCGGAACCCCTATTTGTTTATTTTTCTAAATACAT
TCAAATATGTATCCGCTCATGAGACAATAACCCTGATAAATGCTTCAATAATATTGAAAAAGGAAGAGTA
TGAGTATTCAACATTTCCGTGTCGCCCTTATTCCCTTTTTTGCGGCATTTTGCCTTCCTGTTTTTGCTCA
CCCAGAAACGCTGGTGAAAGTAAAAGATGCTGAAGATCAGTTGGGTGCACGAGTGGGTTACATCGAACTG
GATCTCAACAGCGGTAAGATCCTTGAGAGTTTTCGCCCCGAAGAACGTTTTCCAATGATGAGCACTTTTA
AAGTTCTGCTATGTGGCGCGGTATTATCCCGTGTTGACGCCGGGCAAGAGCAACTCGGTCGCCGCATACA
CTATTCTCAGAATGACTTGGTTGAGTACTCACCAGTCACAGAAAAGCATCTTACGGATGGCATGACAGTA
AGAGAATTATGCAGTGCTGCCATAACCATGAGTGATAACACTGCGGCCAACTTACTTCTGACAACGATCG
GAGGACCGAAGGAGCTAACCGCTTTTTTGCACAACATGGGGGATCATGTAACTCGCCTTGATCGTTGGGA
ACCGGAGCTGAATGAAGCCATACCAAACGACGAGCGTGACACCACGATGCCTGCAGCAATGGCAACAACG
TTGCGCAAACTATTAACTGGCGAACTACTTACTCTAGCTTCCCGGCAACAATTAATAGACTGGATGGAGG
CGGATAAAGTTGCAGGACCACTTCTGCGCTCGGCCCTTCCGGCTGGCTGGTTTATTGCTGATAAATCTGG
AGCCGGTGAGCGTGGGTCTCGCGGTATCATTGCAGCACTGGGGCCAGATGGTAAGCCCTCCCGTATCGTA
GTTATCTACACGACGGGGAGTCAGGCAACTATGGATGAACGAAATAGACAGATCGCTGAGATAGGTGCCT
CACTGATTAAGCATTGGTAACTGTCAGACCAAGTTTACTCATATATACTTTAGATTGATTTAAAACTTCA
TTTTTAATTTAAAAGGATCTAGGTGAAGATCCTTTTTGATAATCTCATGACCAAAATCCCTTAACGTGAG
TTTTCGTTCCACTGAGCGTCAGACCCCGTAGAAAAGATCAAAGGATCTTCTTGAGATCCTTTTTTTCTGC
GCGTAATCTGCTGCTTGCAAACAAAAAAACCACCGCTACCAGCGGTGGTTTGTTTGCCGGATCAAGAGCT
ACCAACTCTTTTTCCGAAGGTAACTGGCTTCAGCAGAGCGCAGATACCAAATACTGTCCTTCTAGTGTAG
CCGTAGTTAGGCCACCACTTCAAGAACTCTGTAGCACCGCCTACATACCTCGCTCTGCTAATCCTGTTAC
CAGTGGCTGCTGCCAGTGGCGATAAGTCGTGTCTTACCGGGTTGGACTCAAGACGATAGTTACCGGATAA
GGCGCAGCGGTCGGGCTGAACGGGGGGTTCGTGCACACAGCCCAGCTTGGAGCGAACGACCTACACCGAA
CTGAGATACCTACAGCGTGAGCTATGAGAAAGCGCCACGCTTCCCGAAGGGAGAAAGGCGGACAGGTATC
CGGTAAGCGGCAGGGTCGGAACAGGAGAGCGCACGAGGGAGCTTCCAGGGGGAAACGCCTGGTATCTTTA
TAGTCCTGTCGGGTTTCGCCACCTCTGACTTGAGCGTCGATTTTTGTGATGCTCGTCAGGGGGGCGGAGC
CTATGGAAAAACGCCAGCAACGCGGCCTTTTTACGGTTCCTGGCCTTTTGCTGGCCTTTTGCTCACATGT
TCTTTCCTGCGTTATCCCCTGATTCTGTGGATAACCGTATTACCGCCTTTGAGTGAGCTGATACCGCTCG
CCGCAGCCGAACGACCGAGCGCAGCGAGTCAGTGAGCGAGGAAGCGGAAGAGCGCCTGATGCGGTATTTT
CTCCTTACGCATCTGTGCGGTATTTCACACCGCATAAATTCCGACACCATCGAATGGCGCAAAACCTTTC
GCGGTATGGCATGATAGCGCCCGGAAGAGAGTCAATTCAGGGTGGTGAATGTGAAACCAGTAACGTTATA
CGATGTCGCAGAGTATGCCGGTGTCTCTTATCAGACCGTTTCCCGCGTGGTGAACCAGGCCAGCCACGTT
TCTGCGAAAACGCGGGAAAAAGTGGAAGCGGCGATGGCGGAGCTGAATTACATTCCCAACCGCGTGGCAC
AACAACTGGCGGGCAAACAGTCGTTGCTGATTGGCGTTGCCACCTCCAGTCTGGCCCTGCACGCGCCGTC
GCAAATTGTCGCGGCGATTAAATCTCGCGCCGATCAACTGGGTGCCAGCGTGGTGGTGTCGATGGTAGAA
CGAAGCGGCGTCGAAGCCTGTAAAGCGGCGGTGCACAATCTTCTCGCGCAACGCGTCAGTGGGCTGATCA
TTAACTATCCGCTGGATGACCAGGATGCCATTGCTGTGGAAGCTGCCTGCACTAATGTTCCGGCGTTATT
TCTTGATGTCTCTGACCAGACACCCATCAACAGTATTATTTTCTCCCATGAAGACGGTACGCGACTGGGC
GTGGAGCATCTGGTCGCATTGGGTCACCAGCAAATCGCGCTGTTAGCGGGCCCATTAAGTTCTGTCTCGG
CGCGTCTGCGTCTGGCTGGCTGGCATAAATATCTCACTCGCAATCAAATTCAGCCGATAGCGGAACGGGA
AGGCGACTGGAGTGCCATGTCCGGTTTTCAACAAACCATGCAAATGCTGAATGAGGGCATCGTTCCCACT
GCGATGCTGGTTGCCAACGATCAGATGGCGCTGGGCGCAATGCGCGCCATTACCGAGTCCGGGCTGCGCG
TTGGTGCGGATATCTCGGTAGTGGGATACGACGATACCGAAGACAGCTCATGTTATATCCCGCCGTTAAC
CACCATCAAACAGGATTTTCGCCTGCTGGGGCAAACCAGCGTGGACCGCTTGCTGCAACTCTCTCAGGGC
CAGGCGGTGAAGGGCAATCAGCTGTTGCCCGTCTCACTGGTGAAAAGAAAAACCACCCTGGCGCCCAATA
CGCAAACCGCCTCTCCCCGCGCGTTGGCCGATTCATTAATGCAGCTGGCACGACAGGTTTCCCGACTGGA
AAGCGGGCAGTGAGCGCAACGCAATTAATGTAAGTTAGCTCACTCATTAGGCACCCCAGGCTTTACACTT
TATGCTTCCGGCTCGTATGTTGTGTGGAATTGTGAGCGGATAACAATTTCACACAGGAAACAGCTATGAC
CATGATTACGGATTCACTGGCCGTCGTTTTACAACGTCGTGACTGGGAAAACCCTGGCGTTACCCAACTT
AATCGCCTTGCAGCACATCCCCCTTTCGCCAGCTGGCGTAATAGCGAAGAGGCCCGCACCGATCGCCCTT
CCCAACAGTTGCGCAGCCTGAATGGCGAATGGCGCTTTGCCTGGTTTCCGGCACCAGAAGCGGTGCCGGA
AAGCTGGCTGGAGTGCGATCTTCCTGAGGCCGATACTGTCGTCGTCCCCTCAAACTGGCAGATGCACGGT
TACGATGCGCCCATCTACACCAACGTGACCTATCCCATTACGGTCAATCCGCCGTTTGTTCCCACGGAGA
ATCCGACGGGTTGTTACTCGCTCACATTTAATGTTGATGAAAGCTGGCTACAGGAAGGCCAGACGCGAAT
TATTTTTGATGGCGTTGGAATTAGCTTATCGACTGCACGGTGCACCAATGCTTCTGGCGTCAGGCAGCCA
TCGGAAGCTGTGGTATGGCTGTGCAGGTCGTAAATCACTGCATAATTCGTGTCGCTCAAGGCGCACTCCC
GTTCTGGATAATGTTTTTTGCGCCGACATCATAACGGTTCTGGCAAATATTCTGAAATGAGCTG
