>Addgene plasmid #13648 | pGEX2T E7 Q | analyzer sequence | sequence record 7726
ATGCATGGAGATACACCTACATTGCATGAATATATGAATATATGTTAGATTTGCAACCAGAGACAACTGA
TCTCTACTGTTATGAGCAATTAAATCAGAGCTCACAGCAGCAGCAGCAAATAGATGGTCCAGCTGGACAA
GCAGAACCGGACAGAGCCCATTACAATATTGTAACCTTTTGTTGCAAGTGTGACTCTACGCTTCGGTTGT
GCGTACAAAGCACACACGTAGACATTCGTACTTTGGAAGACCTGTTAATGGGCACACTAGGAATTGTGTG
CCCCATCTGTTCTCAGAAACCATAA
